>Addgene plasmid #79228 | pAB061i11 | depositor full sequence | sequence record 148349 | Full Sequence
TGAGATCCTTTTTTTCTGCGCGTAATCTGCTGCTTGCAAACAAAAAAACCACCGCTACCAGCGGTGGTTT
GTTTGCCGGATCAAGAGCTACCACCTCTTTTTCCGAAGGTAACTGGCTTCAGCAGAGCGCAGATACCAAA
TACTGTCCTTCTAGTGTAGCCGTAGTTAGGCCACCACTTCAAGAACTCTGTAGCACCGCCTACATACCTC
GCTCTGCTAATCCTGTTACCAGTGGCTGCTGCCAGTGGCGATAAGTCGTGTCTTACCGGGTTGGACTCAA
GACGATAGTTACCGGATAAGGCGCAGCGGTCGGGCTGAACGGGGGGTTCGTGCACACAGCCCAGCTTGGA
GCGAACGACCTACACCGAACTGAGATACCTACAGCGTGAGCTATGAGAAAGCGCCACGCTTCCCGAAGGG
AGAAAGGCGGACAGGTATCCGGTAAGCGGCAGGGTCGGAACAGGAGAGCGCACGAGGGAGCTTCCAGGGG
GAAACGCCTGGTATCTTTATAGTCCTGTCGGGTTTCGCCACCTCTGACTTGAGCGTCGATTTTTGTGATG
CTCGTCAGGGGGGCGGAGCCTATGGAAAAACGCCAGCAACGCGGCCTTTTTACGGTTCCTGGCCTTTTGC
TGGCCTTTTGCTCACATGTTCTTTCCTGCGTTATCCCCTGATTCTGTGGATAACCGTATTACCGCCTTTG
AGTGAGCTGATACCGCTCGCCGCAGCCGAACGACCGAGCGCAGCGAGTCAGTGAGCGAGGAAGCGGAAGA
GCGCCTGATGCGGTATTTTCTCCTTACGCATCTGTGCGGTATTTCACACCGCATATGGTGCACTCTCAGT
ACAATCTGCTCTGATGCCGCATAGTTAAGCCAGTATACACTCCGCTATCGCTACGTGACTGGGTCATGGC
TGCGCCCCGACACCCGCCAACACCCGCTGACGCGCCCTGACGGGCTTGTCTGCTCCCGGCATCCGCTTAC
AGACAAGCTGTGACCGTCTCCGGGAGCTGCATGTGTCAGAGGTTTTCACCGTCATCACCGAAACGCGCGA
GGCAGCTGCGGTAAAGCTCATCAGCGTGGTCGTGAAGCGATTCACAGATGTCTGCCTGTTCATCCGCGTC
CAGCTCGTTGAGTTTCTCCAGAAGCGTTAATGTCTGGCTTCTGATAAAGCGGGCCATGTTAAGGGCGGTT
TTTTCCTGTTTGGTCACTGATGCCTCCGTGTAAGGGGGATTTCTGTTCATGGGGGTAATGATACCGATGA
AACGAGAGAGGATGCTCACGATACGGGTTACTGATGATGAACAAGAGGACATCCGGTCAAATAAAACGAA
AGGCTCAGTCGAAAGACTGGGCCTTTCGTTTTGCTGAGGATTCTAGAGCACAGCTAACACCACGTCGTCC
CTATCTGCTGCCCTAGGTCTATGAGTGGTTGCTGGATAACTTTACGGGCATGCATAAGGCTCGGTATCTA
TATTCAGGGAGACCACAACGGTTTCCCTCTACAAATAATTTTGTTTAACTTTTACTAGAGTAAGGAGGAA
AAAAAA
[273 nt withheld, positions 1547-1819]
GCGGCCGCGGAACAAAAGCTTATTTCTGAAGAGGACTTGGGCAGCTCTGTGAGTAGCGTTCCGACCAAAC
TGGAAGTGGTTGCAGCAACCCCGACGAGCCTGCTGATTTCTTGGGATGCCCCGATGTCTAGTAGCTCTGT
GTATTACTATCGTATCACCTACGGTGAAACGGGCGGTAACAGCCCGGTGCAGGAATTTACGGTTCCGTAT
AGTAGCTCTACCGCGACGATTAGTGGCCTGAGCCCGGGTGTGGATTACACCATCACGGTTTATGCATGGG
GCGAAGATAGCGCGGGTAAAATGTTCATGTATTCTCCGATTAGTATCAATTACCGCACCTGCTAACTTAA
TTAACGGCACTCCTCAGCAAATATAATGACCCTCTTGATAACCCAAGAGGGCATTTTTTAATGCCCATGG
CGTTTATTTGCCGACTACCTTGGTGATCTCGCCTTTCACGTAGTGGACAAATTCTTCCAACTGATCTGCG
CGCGAGGCCAAGCGATCTTCTTCTTGTCCAAGATAAGCCTGTCTAGCTTCAAGTATGACGGGCTGATACT
GGGCCGGCAGGCGCTCCATTGCCCAGTCGGCAGCGACATCCTTCGGCGCGATTTTGCCGGTTACTGCGCT
GTACCAAATGCGGGACAACGTAAGCACTACATTTCGCTCATCGCCAGCCCAGTCGGGCGGCGAGTTCCAT
AGCGTTAAGGTTTCATTTAGCGCCTCAAATAGATCCTGTTCAGGAACCGGATCAAAGAGTTCCTCCGCCG
CTGGACCTACCAAGGCAACGCTATGTTCTCTTGCTTTTGTCAGCAAGATAGCCAGATCAATGTCGATCGT
GGCTGGCTCGAAGATACCTGCAAGAATGTCATTGCGCTGCCATTCTCCAAATTGCAGTTCGCGCTTAGCT
GGATAACGCCACGGAATGATGTCGTCGTGCACAACAATGGTGACTTCTACAGCGCGGAGAATCTCGCTCT
CTCCAGGGGAAGCCGAAGTTTCCAAAAGGTCGTTGATCAAAGCTCGCCGCGTTGTTTCATCAAGCCTTAC
GGTCACCGTAACCAGCAAATCAATATCACTGTGTGGCTTCAGGCCGCCATCCACTGCGGAGCCGTACAAA
TGTACGGCCAGCAACGTCGGTTCGAGATGGCGCTCGATGACGCCAACTACCTCTGATAGTTGAGTCGATA
CTTCGGCGATCACCGCTTCCCTCATACTCTTCCTTTTTCAATATTATTGAAGCATTTATCAGGGTTATTG
TCTCATGAGCGGATACATATTTGAATGTATTTAGAAAAATATTAATTGCGTTGCGCTCACTGCCCGCTTT
CCAGTCGGGAAACCTGTCGTGCCAGCTGCATTAATGAATCGGCCAACGCGCGGGGAGAGGCGGTTTGCGT
ATTGGGCGCCAGGGTGGTTTTTCTTTTCACCAGTGAGACGGGCAACAGCTGATTGCCCTTCACCGCCTGG
CCCTGAGAGAGTTGCAGCAAGCGGTCCACGCTGGTTTGCCCCAGCAGGCGAAAATCCTGTTTGATGGTGG
TTAATGGCGGGATATAACATGAGCTGTCTTCGGTATCGTCGTATCCCACTACCGAGATATCCGCACCAAC
GCGCAGCCCGGACTCGGTAATGGCGCGCATTGCGCCCAGCGCCATCTGATCGTTGGCAACCAGCATCGCA
GTGGGAACGATGCCCTCATTCAGCATTTGCATGGTTTGTTGAAAACCGGACATGGCACTCCAGTCGCCTT
CCCGTTCCGCTATCGGCTGAATTTGATTGCGAGTGAGATATTTATGCCAGCCAGCCAGACGCAGACGCGC
CGAGACAGAACTTAATGGGCCCGCTAACAGTGCGATTTGCTGGTGACCCAATGCGACCAGATGCTCCACG
CCCAGTCGCGTACCGTCTTCATGGGAGAAAATAATACTGTTGATGGGTGTCTGGTCAGAGACATCAAGAA
ATAACGCCGGAACATTAGTGCAGGCAGCTTCCACAGCAATGGCATCCTGGTCATCCAGCGGATAGTTAAT
GATCAGCCCACTGACGCGTTGCGCGAGAAGATTGTGCACCGCCGCTTTACAGGCTTCGACGCCGCTTCGT
TCTACCATCGACACCACCACGCTGGCACCCAGTTGATCGGCGCGAGATTTAATCGCCGCGACAATTTGCG
ACGGCGCGTGCAGGGCCAGACTGGAGGTGGCAACGCCAATCAGCAACGACTGTTTGCCCGCCAGTTGTTG
TGCCACGCGGTTGGGAATGTAATTCAGCTCCGCCATCGCCGCTTCCACTTTTTCCCGCGTTTTCGCAGAA
ACGTGGCTGGCCTGGTTCACCACGCGGGAAACGGTCTGATAAGAGACACCGGCATACTCTGCGACATCGT
ATAACGTTACTGGTTTCACATTCACCACCCTGAATTGACTCTCTTCCGGGCGCTATCATGCCATACCGCG
AAAGGTTTTGCACCATAGGCCAAATAGGCCGT
Features (pLannotate 1.2.2; 12 found; start..end, strand, type, name):
    774..914     -  misc_feature   bom: basis of mobility region from pBR322
   1016..1207    -  CDS            rop: Rop protein, which maintains plasmids at low copy number; rop
   1248..1304    +  CDS            mbeC (fragment): MBEC_ECOLX - Experimental evidence at protein level: Swiss-Prot protein existence level 1. Required for efficient mobilization of ColE1 plasmid and is thus essential to promote the specific transfer of the plasmid during conjugation. Probably functions by inducing DNA bending, helping the MbeA relaxase to melt the DNA around the nic site and cleave the phosphodiester bond. Binds specifically double-stranded DNA (dsDNA) containing the ColE1 oriT but does not recognize the inverted repeat (IR). From Escherichia coli.
   1318..1362    +  terminator     rrnB T1 terminator: transcription terminator T1 from the E. coli rrnB gene
   1547..1819    +  CDS            rpoZ (sequence withheld): RPOZ_ECO24 - Experimental evidence at protein level: Swiss-Prot protein existence level 1. Promotes RNA polymerase assembly. Latches the N- and C- terminal regions of the beta' subunit thereby facilitating its interaction with the beta and alpha subunits. From Escherichia coli O139:H28 (strain E24377A / ETEC).
   1832..1858    +  CDS            Myc (fragment): Myc (human c-Myc proto-oncogene) epitope tag
   1862..2095    +  CDS            FINC_PLEWA (fragment): Experimental evidence at transcript level: Swiss-Prot protein existence level 2. Fibronectins bind cell surfaces and various compounds including collagen, fibrin, heparin, DNA, and actin. Fibronectins are involved in cell adhesion, cell motility, opsonization, wound healing, and maintenance of cell shape. May be involved in osteoblast compaction (By similarity). From Pleurodeles waltl (Iberian ribbed newt).
   2243..3034    -  CDS            SmR: aminoglycoside adenylyltransferase (Murphy, 1985); aadA; confers resistance to spectinomycin and streptomycin
   3035..3106    -  promoter       AmpR promoter: bla
   3136..4218    -  CDS            lacI: lac repressor; lacI; The lac repressor binds to the lac operator to inhibit transcription in E. coli. This inhibition can be relieved by adding lactose or isopropyl-β-D-thiogalactopyranoside (IPTG).
   4219..4285    -  promoter       lacIq promoter (fragment): lacI (mutant); In the lacIq allele, a single base change in the promoter boosts expression of the lacI gene about 10-fold.
   4301..588     +  rep_origin     ori (across the origin): high-copy-number ColE1/pMB1/pBR322/pUC origin of replication
