[The description below was written by a language model from this plasmid's Addgene catalogue record and pLannotate feature annotations shown in this document.]
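Description:
pAB061i11 is a bacterial expression plasmid of about 4.3 kb built on a ColE1-type backbone for use in E. coli. It replicates from a ColE1/pMB1-family origin and is listed as high copy, although the annotation also detects the rop gene, the bom mobility region and a small mbeC fragment carried over from the parental ColE1/pBR322 sequence. Selection is by spectinomycin, through the aadA aminoglycoside adenylyltransferase gene (SmR), which is annotated as lying downstream of a bla (AmpR) promoter.

The payload consists of two expression units. The first, driven according to the record by the Ppro1 promoter (not itself picked up in the feature table) and positioned after an rrnB T1 terminator that insulates it from upstream transcription, encodes the omega subunit of E. coli RNA polymerase (rpoZ) fused to HA4 carrying a Y87K substitution. The annotation shows rpoZ followed by a short stretch resembling a Myc epitope fragment, probably linker sequence, and then a fibronectin-like domain, consistent with HA4 being a fibronectin type III-based monobody. The second unit expresses the lac repressor from the strengthened PlacIq promoter, supplying LacI to regulate lac operator-controlled elements, presumably on companion constructs.

The stated purpose is directed evolution of protein-protein interactions. An rpoZ fusion of this kind is the RNA polymerase-recruiting half of a bacterial two-hybrid system: if the fused binder contacts a partner tethered to DNA near a promoter, polymerase is recruited and a reporter or selection gene is transcribed. The record does not state the role of the Y87K change. A point mutant of this sort would typically serve as an altered-affinity variant or control when characterising such a system.
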