Addgene plasmid #79228: pAB061i11
Purpose: Directed Evolution of Protein-Protein Interactions
Depositing lab: David Liu. Depositing organization: Harvard University. Publication: Continuous evolution of Bacillus thuringiensis toxins overcomes insect resistance. Badran AH, Guzov VM, Huai Q, Kemp MM, Vishwanath P, Kain W, Nance AM, Evdokimov A, Moshiri F, Turner KH, Wang P, Malvar T, Liu DR. Nature. 2016 May 5;533(7601):58-63. doi: 10.1038/nature17938. Epub 2016 Apr 27. PubMed 27120167.
Backbone
  Vector backbone: ColEI
  Backbone manufacturer: David Liu Lab
  Backbone size w/o insert (bp): 2992
  Vector type: Bacterial Expression
Growth in bacteria
  Bacterial resistance: Spectinomycin, 50 μg/mL
  Growth temperature: 37°C
  Growth strain: NEB Turbo
  Copy number: High Copy
Gene/Insert
  Gene/Insert name: Ppro1 rpoZ-HA4 (Y87K); PlacIq lacI
  Species: Synthetic
  Promoter: Ppro1; PlacIq
  Cloning method: Ligation Independent Cloning
  Sequencing primers: 5′ n/a; 3′ n/a
Terms and licenses: Academic/Nonprofit Terms; Industry Terms: Not Available to Industry
How to cite: pAB061i11 was a gift from David Liu (Addgene plasmid # 79228 ; http://n2t.net/addgene:79228 ; RRID:Addgene_79228)
