>Addgene plasmid #79228 | pAB061i11 | addgene partial sequence | sequence record 151324 | pGEX3 5'-CCGGGAGCTGCATGTGTCAGAGG-3'
ACGCGCGAGGCAGCTGCGGTAAAGCTCATCAGCGTGGTCGTGAAGCGATTCACAGATGTCTGCCTGTTCA
TCCGCGTCCAGCTCGTTGAGTTTCTCCAGAAGCGTTAATGTCTGGCTTCTGATAAAGCGGGCCATGTTAA
GGGCGGTTTTTTCCTGTTTGGTCACTGATGCCTCCGTGTAAGGGGGATTTCTGTTCATGGGGGTAATGAT
ACCGATGAAACGAGAGAGGATGCTCACGATACGGGTTACTGATGATGAACAAGAGGACATCCGGTCAAAT
AAAACGAAAGGCTCAGTCGAAAGACTGGGCCTTTCGTTTTGCTGAGGATTCTAGAGCACAGCTAACACCA
CGTCGTCCCTATCTGCTGCCCTAGGTCTATGAGTGGTTGCTGGATAACTTTACGGGCATGCATAAGGCTC
GGTATCTATATTCAGGGAGACCACAACGGTTTCCCTCTACAAATAATTTTGTTTAACTTTTACTAGAGTA
AGGAGGAAAAAAAA
[273 nt withheld, positions 505-777]
GCGGCCGCGGAACAA
