>Addgene plasmid #79228 | pAB061i11 | addgene partial sequence | sequence record 151325 | Spect-F 5'-cagcccgtcatacttgaagc-3'
GATCGCTTGGCCTCGCGCGCAGATCAGTTGGAAGAATTTGTCCACTACGTGAAAGGCGAGATCACCAAGG
TAGTCGGCAAATAAACGCCATGGGCATTAAAAAATGCCCTCTTGGGTTATCAAGAGGGTCATTATATTTG
CTGAGGAGTGCCGTTAATTAAGTTAGCAGGTGCGGTAATTGATACTAATCGGAGAATACATGAACATTTT
ACCCGCGCTATCTTCGCCCCATGCATAAACCGTGATGGTGTAATCCACACCCGGGCTCAGGCCACTAATC
GTCGCGGTAGAGCTACTATACGGAACCGTAAATTCCTGCACCGGGCTGTTACCGCCCGTTTCACCGTAGG
TGATACGATAGTAATACACAGAGCTACTAGACATCGGGGCATCCCAAGAAATCAGCAGGCTCGTCGGGGT
TGCTGCAACCACTTCCAGTTTGGTCGGAACGCTACTCACAGAGCTGCCCAAGTCCTCTTCAGAAATAAGC
TTTTGTTCCGCGGCCGC
[273 nt withheld, positions 508-780]
TTTTTTTTCCTCCTTACTCTAGTAAAA
